Addgene plasmid #223109: pCBh-T7-SpCas9(MRRWMR)-P2A-mTagBFP2(RAS3579)
Purpose: pCBh Human expression plasmid for SpCas9 enzyme with MRRWMR amino acids at positions 1135,1136,1218,1219,1335,T1337 with C-term BPNLS-P2A-mTagBFP2
Depositing lab: Benjamin Kleinstiver. Depositing organization: Massachusetts General Hospital. Publication: Custom CRISPR-Cas9 PAM variants via scalable engineering and machine learning. Silverstein RA, Kim N, Kroell AS, Walton RT, Delano J, Butcher RM, Pacesa M, Smith BK, Christie KA, Ha LL, Meis RJ, Clark AB, Spinner AD, Lazzarotto CR, Li Y, Matsubara A, Urbina EO, Dahl GA, Correia BE, Marks DS, Tsai SQ, Pinello L, De Ravin SS, Liu Q, Kleinstiver BP. Nature. 2025 Apr 22. doi: 10.1038/s41586-025-09021-y. PubMed 40262634.
Backbone
  Vector backbone: pCMV-T7-SpCas9-P2A-EGFP (RTW3027)
  Backbone manufacturer: Benjamin Kleinstiver, Addgene plasmid #139987
  Vector type: Mammalian Expression, CRISPR
Growth in bacteria
  Bacterial resistance: Ampicillin, 100 μg/mL
  Growth temperature: 37°C
  Growth strain: DH5alpha
  Copy number: High Copy
Gene/Insert
  Gene/Insert name: human codon optimized nuclease SpCas9(MRRWMR)-P2A-mTagBFP2 (alt names: RAS3579; SpCas9(MRRWMR)-P2A-mTagBFP2)
  Species: Synthetic
  Mutation: SpCas9(MRRWMR)=D1135M, S1136R, G1218R, E1219W, R1335M, T1337R
  Promoter: CMV and T7
  Tag / fusion protein: BPNLS-3xFLAG-P2A-mTagBFP2 (C terminal on insert)
  Cloning method: Gibson Cloning
  Sequencing primers: 5′ oBK6928-CCAAGTCTCCACCCCATTGACG; 3′ oBK219-GGGAGTGGCACCTTCCAGGGTC
Terms and licenses: Academic/Nonprofit Terms; Industry Terms: Not Available to Industry
How to cite: pCBh-T7-SpCas9(MRRWMR)-P2A-mTagBFP2(RAS3579) was a gift from Benjamin Kleinstiver (Addgene plasmid # 223109 ; http://n2t.net/addgene:223109 ; RRID:Addgene_223109)
