[The description below was written by a language model from this plasmid's Addgene catalogue record and pLannotate feature annotations shown in this document.]
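Description:
pCBh-T7-SpCas9(MRRWMR)-P2A-mTagBFP2 (RAS3579) is an 8.6 kb mammalian expression plasmid for a PAM-altered variant of Streptococcus pyogenes Cas9 nuclease. It was built by Gibson cloning from the pCMV-T7-SpCas9-P2A-EGFP backbone. In E. coli it is maintained at high copy from a ColE1/pUC-type origin and selected with ampicillin through the β-lactamase gene. Short remnants of lac regulatory elements, an SV40 promoter fragment and a bom fragment are backbone leftovers with no evident role in expression.

The payload is a human codon-optimized SpCas9 carrying six substitutions (D1135M, S1136R, G1218R, E1219W, R1335M, T1337R) at residues of the PAM-interacting region, which gives the variant its "MRRWMR" name. The Cas9 coding sequence is annotated as two overlapping N- and C-terminal segments, which together make up one continuous open reading frame. According to the catalogue fields, the C terminus is fused to a bipartite nuclear localization signal and a 3xFLAG epitope, followed by a P2A ribosome-skipping peptide and mTagBFP2. Transfected cells therefore produce nuclear-targeted, FLAG-detectable Cas9 and a separate blue fluorescent protein that marks expressing cells for monitoring or sorting. A bGH polyadenylation signal ends the transcript.

The records disagree on the promoter. The catalogue field lists CMV and T7, inherited from the parent vector, whereas the plasmid name and the feature table indicate CBh: a CMV enhancer, chicken β-actin promoter and hybrid CBA/MVM intron. A T7 promoter, which would allow in vitro transcription, is named in the record but not annotated in the table. No guide RNA cassette is present, so the guide must be supplied separately. The plasmid comes from work on engineering custom Cas9 PAM specificities and is suited to testing this variant's editing activity in human cells.
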