Features (pLannotate 1.2.2; 18 found; start..end, strand, type, name):
    155..1015    -  CDS            AmpR: β-lactamase; bla; confers resistance to ampicillin, carbenicillin, and related antibiotics
   1016..1120    -  promoter       AmpR promoter: bla
   1191..1235    -  misc_feature   bom (fragment): basis of mobility region from pBR322
   1404..1689    +  enhancer       CMV enhancer: human cytomegalovirus immediate early enhancer; contains an 18-bp deletion relative to the standard CMV enhancer
   1691..1967    +  promoter       chicken β-actin promoter: No description available
   1968..2195    +  intron         hybrid intron: hybrid between chicken β-actin (CBA) and minute virus of mice (MMV) introns (Gray et al., 2011)
   2213..3931    +  CDS            Cas9(N): N-terminal portion of Streptococcus pyogenes Cas9 (Zetsche et al., 2015)
   3818..6316    +  CDS            Cas9(C): C-terminal portion of Streptococcus pyogenes Cas9 (Zetsche et al., 2015)
   6404..6469    +  CDS            3xFLAG: three tandem FLAG® epitope tags, followed by an enterokinase cleavage site
   6545..7255    +  CDS            mTagBFP2: mTagBFP2 is a basic (constitutively fluorescent) blue fluorescent protein published in 2011, derived from Entacmaea quadricolor. It is reported to be a very rapidly-maturing monomer with very low acid sensitivity.
   7310..7534    +  polyA_signal   bGH poly(A) signal: bovine growth hormone polyadenylation signal
   7538..7559    +  promoter       SV40 promoter (fragment): SV40 enhancer and early promoter
   7564..7580    +  misc_feature   MCS (fragment): pBluescript multiple cloning site
   7629..7645    -  protein_bind   lac operator: The lac repressor binds to the lac operator to inhibit transcription in E. coli. This inhibition can be relieved by adding lactose or isopropyl-β-D-thiogalactopyranoside (IPTG). lac repressor encoded by lacI
   7653..7683    -  promoter       lac promoter: promoter for the E. coli lac operon
   7698..7719    -  protein_bind   CAP binding site: CAP binding activates transcription in the presence of cAMP. E. coli catabolite activator protein
   7732..7824    -  CDS            lacI (fragment): lac repressor; lacI; The lac repressor binds to the lac operator to inhibit transcription in E. coli. This inhibition can be relieved by adding lactose or isopropyl-β-D-thiogalactopyranoside (IPTG).
   8007..8595    -  rep_origin     ori: high-copy-number ColE1/pMB1/pBR322/pUC origin of replication
>Addgene plasmid #223109 | pCBh-T7-SpCas9(MRRWMR)-P2A-mTagBFP2(RAS3579) | addgene full sequence | sequence record 447628 | Addgene NGS Result
TTTCTACGGGGTCTGACGCTCAGTGGAACGAAAACTCACGTTAAGGGATTTTGGTCATGAGATTATCAAA
AAGGATCTTCACCTAGATCCTTTTAAATTAAAAATGAAGTTTTAAATCAATCTAAAGTATATATGAGTAA
ACTTGGTCTGACAGTTACCAATGCTTAATCAGTGAGGCACCTATCTCAGCGATCTGTCTATTTCGTTCAT
CCATAGTTGCCTGACTCCCCGTCGTGTAGATAACTACGATACGGGAGGGCTTACCATCTGGCCCCAGTGC
TGCAATGATACCGCGAGACCCACGCTCACCGGCTCCAGATTTATCAGCAATAAACCAGCCAGCCGGAAGG
GCCGAGCGCAGAAGTGGTCCTGCAACTTTATCCGCCTCCATCCAGTCTATTAATTGTTGCCGGGAAGCTA
GAGTAAGTAGTTCGCCAGTTAATAGTTTGCGCAACGTTGTTGCCATTGCTACAGGCATCGTGGTGTCACG
CTCGTCGTTTGGTATGGCTTCATTCAGCTCCGGTTCCCAACGATCAAGGCGAGTTACATGATCCCCCATG
TTGTGCAAAAAAGCGGTTAGCTCCTTCGGTCCTCCGATCGTTGTCAGAAGTAAGTTGGCCGCAGTGTTAT
CACTCATGGTTATGGCAGCACTGCATAATTCTCTTACTGTCATGCCATCCGTAAGATGCTTTTCTGTGAC
TGGTGAGTACTCAACCAAGTCATTCTGAGAATAGTGTATGCGGCGACCGAGTTGCTCTTGCCCGGCGTCA
ATACGGGATAATACCGCGCCACATAGCAGAACTTTAAAAGTGCTCATCATTGGAAAACGTTCTTCGGGGC
GAAAACTCTCAAGGATCTTACCGCTGTTGAGATCCAGTTCGATGTAACCCACTCGTGCACCCAACTGATC
TTCAGCATCTTTTACTTTCACCAGCGTTTCTGGGTGAGCAAAAACAGGAAGGCAAAATGCCGCAAAAAAG
GGAATAAGGGCGACACGGAAATGTTGAATACTCATACTCTTCCTTTTTCAATATTATTGAAGCATTTATC
AGGGTTATTGTCTCATGAGCGGATACATATTTGAATGTATTTAGAAAAATAAACAAATAGGGGTTCCGCG
CACATTTCCCCGAAAAGTGCCACCTGACGTCGACGGATCGGGAGATCGATCTCCCGATCCCCTAGGGTCG
ACTCTCAGTACAATCTGCTCTGATGCCGCATAGTTAAGCCAGTATCTGCTCCCTGCTTGTGTGTTGGAGG
TCGCTGAGTAGTGCGCGAGCAAAATTTAAGCTACAACAAGGCAAGGCTTGACCGACAATTGCATGAAGAA
TCTGCTTAGGGTTAGGCGTTTTGCGCTGCTTCGCGATGTACGGGCCAGATATACGCGTCTAGATCAGGGT
ACCCGTTACATAACTTACGGTAAATGGCCCGCCTGGCTGACCGCCCAACGACCCCCGCCCATTGACGTCA
ATAGTAACGCCAATAGGGACTTTCCATTGACGTCAATGGGTGGAGTATTTACGGTAAACTGCCCACTTGG
CAGTACATCAAGTGTATCATATGCCAAGTACGCCCCCTATTGACGTCAATGACGGTAAATGGCCCGCCTG
GCATTGTGCCCAGTACATGACCTTATGGGACTTTCCTACTTGGCAGTACATCTACGTATTAGTCATCGCT
ATTACCATGGTCGAGGTGAGCCCCACGTTCTGCTTCACTCTCCCCATCTCCCCCCCCTCCCCACCCCCAA
TTTTGTATTTATTTATTTTTTAATTATTTTGTGCAGCGATGGGGGCGGGGGGGGGGGGGGGCGCGCGCCA
GGCGGGGCGGGGCGGGGCGAGGGGCGGGGCGGGGCGAGGCGGAGAGGTGCGGCGGCAGCCAATCAGAGCG
GCGCGCTCCGAAAGTTTCCTTTTATGGCGAGGCGGCGGCGGCGGCGGCCCTATAAAAAGCGAAGCGCGCG
GCGGGCGGGAGTCGCTGCGCGCTGCCTTCGCCCCGTGCCCCGCTCCGCCGCCGCCTCGCGCCGCCCGCCC
CGGCTCTGACTGACCGCGTTACTCCCACAGGTGAGCGGGCGGGACGGCCCTTCTCCTCCGGGCTGTAATT
AGCTGAGCAAGAGGTAAGGGTTTAAGGGATGGTTGGTTGGTGGGGTATTAATGTTTAATTACCTGGAGCA
CCTGCCTGAAATCACTTTTTTTCAGGTTGGACCGGCGCCACCATGGACAAGAAGTACAGCATCGGCCTGG
ACATCGGCACCAACTCTGTGGGCTGGGCCGTGATCACCGACGAGTACAAGGTGCCCAGCAAGAAATTCAA
GGTGCTGGGCAACACCGACCGGCACAGCATCAAGAAGAACCTGATCGGAGCCCTGCTGTTCGACAGCGGC
GAAACAGCCGAGGCCACCCGGCTGAAGAGAACCGCCAGAAGAAGATACACCAGACGGAAGAACCGGATCT
GCTATCTGCAAGAGATCTTCAGCAACGAGATGGCCAAGGTGGACGACAGCTTCTTCCACAGACTGGAAGA
GTCCTTCCTGGTGGAAGAGGATAAGAAGCACGAGCGGCACCCCATCTTCGGCAACATCGTGGACGAGGTG
GCCTACCACGAGAAGTACCCCACCATCTACCACCTGAGAAAGAAACTGGTGGACAGCACCGACAAGGCCG
ACCTGCGGCTGATCTATCTGGCCCTGGCCCACATGATCAAGTTCCGGGGCCACTTCCTGATCGAGGGCGA
CCTGAACCCCGACAACAGCGACGTGGACAAGCTGTTCATCCAGCTGGTGCAGACCTACAACCAGCTGTTC
GAGGAAAACCCCATCAACGCCAGCGGCGTGGACGCCAAGGCCATCCTGTCTGCCAGACTGAGCAAGAGCA
GACGGCTGGAAAATCTGATCGCCCAGCTGCCCGGCGAGAAGAAGAATGGCCTGTTCGGAAACCTGATTGC
CCTGAGCCTGGGCCTGACCCCCAACTTCAAGAGCAACTTCGACCTGGCCGAGGATGCCAAACTGCAGCTG
AGCAAGGACACCTACGACGACGACCTGGACAACCTGCTGGCCCAGATCGGCGACCAGTACGCCGACCTGT
TTCTGGCCGCCAAGAACCTGTCCGACGCCATCCTGCTGAGCGACATCCTGAGAGTGAACACCGAGATCAC
CAAGGCCCCCCTGAGCGCCTCTATGATCAAGAGATACGACGAGCACCACCAGGACCTGACCCTGCTGAAA
GCTCTCGTGCGGCAGCAGCTGCCTGAGAAGTACAAAGAGATTTTCTTCGACCAGAGCAAGAACGGCTACG
CCGGCTACATTGACGGCGGAGCCAGCCAGGAAGAGTTCTACAAGTTCATCAAGCCCATCCTGGAAAAGAT
GGACGGCACCGAGGAACTGCTCGTGAAGCTGAACAGAGAGGACCTGCTGCGGAAGCAGCGGACCTTCGAC
AACGGCAGCATCCCCCACCAGATCCACCTGGGAGAGCTGCACGCCATTCTGCGGCGGCAGGAAGATTTTT
ACCCATTCCTGAAGGACAACCGGGAAAAGATCGAGAAGATCCTGACCTTCCGCATCCCCTACTACGTGGG
CCCTCTGGCCAGGGGAAACAGCAGATTCGCCTGGATGACCAGAAAGAGCGAGGAAACCATCACCCCCTGG
AACTTCGAGGAAGTGGTGGACAAGGGCGCTTCCGCCCAGAGCTTCATCGAGCGGATGACCAACTTCGATA
AGAACCTGCCCAACGAGAAGGTGCTGCCCAAGCACAGCCTGCTGTACGAGTACTTCACCGTGTATAACGA
GCTGACCAAAGTGAAATACGTGACCGAGGGAATGAGAAAGCCCGCCTTCCTGAGCGGCGAGCAGAAAAAG
GCCATCGTGGACCTGCTGTTCAAGACCAACCGGAAAGTGACCGTGAAGCAGCTGAAAGAGGACTACTTCA
AGAAAATCGAGTGCTTCGACTCCGTGGAAATCTCCGGCGTGGAAGATCGGTTCAACGCCTCCCTGGGCAC
ATACCACGATCTGCTGAAAATTATCAAGGACAAGGACTTCCTGGACAATGAGGAAAACGAGGACATTCTG
GAAGATATCGTGCTGACCCTGACACTGTTTGAGGACAGAGAGATGATCGAGGAACGGCTGAAAACCTATG
CCCACCTGTTCGACGACAAAGTGATGAAGCAGCTGAAGCGGCGGAGATACACCGGCTGGGGCAGGCTGAG
CCGGAAGCTGATCAACGGCATCCGGGACAAGCAGTCCGGCAAGACAATCCTGGATTTCCTGAAGTCCGAC
GGCTTCGCCAACAGAAACTTCATGCAGCTGATCCACGACGACAGCCTGACCTTTAAAGAGGACATCCAGA
AAGCCCAGGTGTCCGGCCAGGGCGATAGCCTGCACGAGCACATTGCCAATCTGGCCGGCAGCCCCGCCAT
TAAGAAGGGCATCCTGCAGACAGTGAAGGTGGTGGACGAGCTCGTGAAAGTGATGGGCCGGCACAAGCCC
GAGAACATCGTGATCGAAATGGCCAGAGAGAACCAGACCACCCAGAAGGGACAGAAGAACAGCCGCGAGA
GAATGAAGCGGATCGAAGAGGGCATCAAAGAGCTGGGCAGCCAGATCCTGAAAGAACACCCCGTGGAAAA
CACCCAGCTGCAGAACGAGAAGCTGTACCTGTACTACCTGCAGAATGGGCGGGATATGTACGTGGACCAG
GAACTGGACATCAACCGGCTGTCCGACTACGATGTGGACCATATCGTGCCTCAGAGCTTTCTGAAGGACG
ACTCCATCGACAACAAGGTGCTGACCAGAAGCGACAAGAACCGGGGCAAGAGCGACAACGTGCCCTCCGA
AGAGGTCGTGAAGAAGATGAAGAACTACTGGCGGCAGCTGCTGAACGCCAAGCTGATTACCCAGAGAAAG
TTCGACAATCTGACCAAGGCCGAGAGAGGCGGCCTGAGCGAACTGGATAAGGCCGGCTTCATCAAGAGAC
AGCTGGTGGAAACCCGGCAGATCACAAAGCACGTGGCACAGATCCTGGACTCCCGGATGAACACTAAGTA
CGACGAGAATGACAAGCTGATCCGGGAAGTGAAAGTGATCACCCTGAAGTCCAAGCTGGTGTCCGATTTC
CGGAAGGATTTCCAGTTTTACAAAGTGCGCGAGATCAACAACTACCACCACGCCCACGACGCCTACCTGA
ACGCCGTCGTGGGAACCGCCCTGATCAAAAAGTACCCTAAGCTGGAAAGCGAGTTCGTGTACGGCGACTA
CAAGGTGTACGACGTGCGGAAGATGATCGCCAAGAGCGAGCAGGAAATCGGCAAGGCTACCGCCAAGTAC
TTCTTCTACAGCAACATCATGAACTTTTTCAAGACCGAGATTACCCTGGCCAACGGCGAGATCCGGAAGC
GGCCTCTGATCGAGACAAACGGCGAAACCGGGGAGATCGTGTGGGATAAGGGCCGGGATTTTGCCACCGT
GCGGAAAGTGCTGAGCATGCCCCAAGTGAATATCGTGAAAAAGACCGAGGTGCAGACAGGCGGCTTCAGC
AAAGAGTCTATCCTGCCCAAGAGGAACAGCGATAAGCTGATCGCCAGAAAGAAGGACTGGGACCCTAAGA
AGTACGGCGGCTTCATGAGACCCACCGTGGCCTATTCTGTGCTGGTGGTGGCCAAAGTGGAAAAGGGCAA
GTCCAAGAAACTGAAGAGTGTGAAAGAGCTGCTGGGGATCACCATCATGGAAAGAAGCAGCTTCGAGAAG
AATCCCATCGACTTTCTGGAAGCCAAGGGCTACAAAGAAGTGAAAAAGGACCTGATCATCAAGCTGCCTA
AGTACTCCCTGTTCGAGCTGGAAAACGGCCGGAAGAGAATGCTGGCCTCTGCCAGATGGCTGCAGAAGGG
AAACGAACTGGCCCTGCCCTCCAAATATGTGAACTTCCTGTACCTGGCCAGCCACTATGAGAAGCTGAAG
GGCTCCCCCGAGGATAATGAGCAGAAACAGCTGTTTGTGGAACAGCACAAGCACTACCTGGACGAGATCA
TCGAGCAGATCAGCGAGTTCTCCAAGAGAGTGATCCTGGCCGACGCTAATCTGGACAAAGTGCTGTCCGC
CTACAACAAGCACCGGGATAAGCCCATCAGAGAGCAGGCCGAGAATATCATCCACCTGTTTACCCTGACC
AATCTGGGAGCCCCTGCCGCCTTCAAGTACTTTGACACCACCATCGACCGGAAGATGTACAGAAGCACCA
AAGAGGTGCTGGACGCCACCCTGATCCACCAGAGCATCACCGGCCTGTACGAGACACGGATCGACCTGTC
TCAGCTGGGAGGCGACGGATCCGGCGGAGGCGGAAGCGGGAAAAGAACCGCCGACGGCAGCGAATTCGAG
CCCAAGAAGAAGAGGAAAGTCTCGAGCGGAGGCGACTACAAAGACCATGACGGTGATTATAAAGATCATG
ACATCGATTACAAGGATGACGATGACAAGGGAGGCGGTGGAAGCGGCGCAACAAACTTCTCTCTGCTGAA
ACAAGCCGGAGATGTCGAAGAGAATCCTGGACCGATGGTGTCTAAGGGCGAAGAGCTGATTAAGGAGAAC
ATGCACATGAAGCTGTACATGGAGGGCACCGTGGACAACCATCACTTCAAGTGCACATCCGAGGGCGAAG
GCAAGCCCTACGAGGGCACCCAGACCATGAGAATCAAGGTGGTCGAGGGCGGCCCTCTCCCCTTCGCCTT
CGACATCCTGGCTACTAGCTTCCTCTACGGCAGCAAGACCTTCATCAACCACACCCAGGGCATCCCCGAC
TTCTTCAAGCAGTCCTTCCCTGAGGGCTTCACATGGGAGAGAGTCACCACATACGAAGACGGGGGCGTGC
TGACCGCTACCCAGGACACCAGCCTCCAGGACGGCTGCCTCATCTACAACGTCAAGATCAGAGGGGTGAA
CTTCACATCCAACGGCCCTGTGATGCAGAAGAAAACACTCGGCTGGGAGGCCTTCACCGAGACGCTGTAC
CCCGCTGACGGCGGCCTGGAAGGCAGAAACGACATGGCCCTGAAGCTCGTGGGCGGGAGCCATCTGATCG
CAAACGCCAAGACCACATATAGATCCAAGAAACCCGCTAAGAACCTCAAGATGCCTGGCGTCTACTATGT
GGACTACAGACTGGAAAGAATCAAGGAGGCCAACAACGAGACCTACGTCGAGCAGCACGAGGTGGCAGTG
GCCAGATACTGCGACCTCCCTAGCAAACTGGGGCACAAACTTAATTGACCGGTCATCATCACCATCACCA
TTGAGTTTAAACCCGCTGATCAGCCTCGACTGTGCCTTCTAGTTGCCAGCCATCTGTTGTTTGCCCCTCC
CCCGTGCCTTCCTTGACCCTGGAAGGTGCCACTCCCACTGTCCTTTCCTAATAAAATGAGGAAATTGCAT
CGCATTGTCTGAGTAGGTGTCATTCTATTCTGGGGGGTGGGGTGGGGCAGGACAGCAAGGGGGAGGATTG
GGAAGACAATAGCAGGCATGCTGGGGATGCGGTGGGCTCTATGGCTTCTGAGGCGGAAAGAACCAGCTGG
GGCTCGATACCGTCGACCTCTAGCTAGAGCTTGGCGTAATCATGGTCATAGCTGTTTCCTGTGTGAAATT
GTTATCCGCTCACAATTCCACACAACATACGAGCCGGAAGCATAAAGTGTAAAGCCTAGGGTGCCTAATG
AGTGAGCTAACTCACATTAATTGCGTTGCGCTCACTGCCCGCTTTCCAGTCGGGAAACCTGTCGTGCCAG
CTGCATTAATGAATCGGCCAACGCGCGGGGAGAGGCGGTTTGCGTATTGGGCGCTCTTCCGCTTCCTCGC
TCACTGACTCGCTGCGCTCGGTCGTTCGGCTGCGGCGAGCGGTATCAGCTCACTCAAAGGCGGTAATACG
GTTATCCACAGAATCAGGGGATAACGCAGGAAAGAACATGTGAGCAAAAGGCCAGCAAAAGGCCAGGAAC
CGTAAAAAGGCCGCGTTGCTGGCGTTTTTCCATAGGCTCCGCCCCCCTGACGAGCATCACAAAAATCGAC
GCTCAAGTCAGAGGTGGCGAAACCCGACAGGACTATAAAGATACCAGGCGTTTCCCCCTGGAAGCTCCCT
CGTGCGCTCTCCTGTTCCGACCCTGCCGCTTACCGGATACCTGTCCGCCTTTCTCCCTTCGGGAAGCGTG
GCGCTTTCTCATAGCTCACGCTGTAGGTATCTCAGTTCGGTGTAGGTCGTTCGCTCCAAGCTGGGCTGTG
TGCACGAACCCCCCGTTCAGCCCGACCGCTGCGCCTTATCCGGTAACTATCGTCTTGAGTCCAACCCGGT
AAGACACGACTTATCGCCACTGGCAGCAGCCACTGGTAACAGGATTAGCAGAGCGAGGTATGTAGGCGGT
GCTACAGAGTTCTTGAAGTGGTGGCCTAACTACGGCTACACTAGAAGAACAGTATTTGGTATCTGCGCTC
TGCTGAAGCCAGTTACCTTCGGAAAAAGAGTTGGTAGCTCTTGATCCGGCAAACAAACCACCGCTGGTAG
CGGTGGTTTTTTTGTTTGCAAGCAGCAGATTACGCGCAGAAAAAAAGGATCTCAAGAAGATCCTTTGATC
T
